>Addgene plasmid #168320 | pTL86 | addgene full sequence | sequence record 348919 | Addgene NGS Result
CGGTGCGGGCCTCTTCGCTATTACGCCAGATCCTTTTGTTGTTTCCGGGTGTACAATATGGACTTCCTCT
TTTCTGGCAACCAAACCCATACATCGGGATTCCTATAATACCTTCGTTGGTCTCCCTAACATGTAGGTGG
CGGAGGGGAGATATACAATAGAACAGATACCAGACAAGACATAATGGGCTAAACAAGACTACACCAATTA
CACTGCCTCATTGATGGTGGTACATAACGAACTAATACTGTAGCCCTAGACTTGATAGCCATCATCATAT
CGAAGTTTCACTACCCTTTTTCCATTTGCCATCTATTGAAGTAATAATAGGCGCATGCAACTTCTTTTCT
TTTTTTTTCTTTTCTCTCTCCCCCGTTGTTGTCTCACCATATCCGCAATGACAAAAAAATGATGGAAGAC
ACTAAAGGAAAAAATTAACGACAAAGACAGCACCAACAGATGTCGTTGTTCCAGAGCTGATGAGGGGTAT
CTCGAAGCACACGAAACTTTTTCCTTCCTTCATTCACGCACACTACTCTCTAATGAGCAACGGTATACGG
CCTTCCTTCCAGTTACTTGAATTTGAAATAAAAAAAAGTTTGCTGTCTTGCTATCAAGTATAAATAGACC
TGCAATTATTAATCTTTTGTTTCCTCGTCATTGTTCTCGTTCCCTTTCTTCCTTGTTTCTTTTTCTGCAC
AATATTTCAAGCTATACCAAGCATACAATCAACTCCAAGCTTGAAGCAAGCCTCCTGAAAGATGAAGCTA
CTGTCTTCTATCGAACAAGCATGCGATATTTGCCGACTTAAAAAGCTCAAGTGCTCCAAAGAAAAACCGA
AGTGCGCCAAGTGTCTGAAGAACAACTGGGAGTGTCGCTACTCTCCCAAAACCAAAAGGTCTCCGCTGAC
TAGGGCACATCTGACAGAAGTGGAATCAAGGCTAGAAAGACTGGAACAGCTATTTCTACTGATTTTTCCT
CGAGAAGACCTTGACATGATTTTGAAAATGGATTCTTTACAGGATATAAAAGCATTGTTAACAGGATTAT
TTGTACAAGATAATGTGAATAAAGATGCCGTCACAGATAGATTGGCTTCAGTGGAGACTGATATGCCTCT
AACATTGAGACAGCATAGAATAAGTGCGACATCATCATCGGAAGAGAGTAGTAACAAAGGTCAAAGACAG
TTGACTGTATCGCCGGAATTTGTAATACGACTCACTATAGGGCGAGCCGCCATCATGGAGGAGCAGAAGC
TGATCTCAGAGGAGGACCTGCATATGGCCATGGAGGCCGAATTCAGCAAGAAAATTGTGATCAAAGCCGA
TCTGGTGGGCAATGCCTGCATGAGCGATATTCTGAGCGTGGTGGCCACCCTGCAGGGCATTAAAAGCATG
GACATCGACGCCGATAAATGCACCCTGACCGTGGTGGGTACCGCAGATCCGGTGCGCATTGCCCAGCGCC
TGAAGAAGAAATGCTTTGCCGCCACCATCGTGAGCGTGGCCGATGATAAGCCGAAACCGCCGGAACCGAA
AAAAGACACCTGCAAAGAGGTGTGCGAAAAATAAGGATCCGTCGACCTGCAGCGGCCGCATAACTAGCAT
AACCCCTTGGGGCCTCTAAACGGGTCTTGAGGGGTTTTTTGCGCGCTTGCAGCCAAGCTAATTCCGGGCG
AATTTCTTATGATTTATGATTTTTATTATTAAATAAGTTATAAAAAAAATAAGTGTATACAAATTTTAAA
GTGACTCTTAGGTTTTAAAACGAAAATTCTTATTCTTGAGTAACTCTTTCCTGTAGGTCAGGTTGCTTTC
TCAGGTATAGCATGAGGTCGCTCTTATTGACCACACCTCTACCGGCATGCAAGCTTGGCGTAATCATGGT
CATAGCTGTTTCCTGTGTGAAATTGTTATCCGCTCACAATTCCACACAACATACGAGCCGGAAGCATAAA
GTGTAAAGCCTGGGGTGCCTAATGAGTGAGCTAACTCACATTAATTGCGTTGCGCTCACTGCCCGCTTTC
CAGTCGGGAAACCTGTCGTGCCAGCTGCATTAATGAATCGGCCAACGCGCGGGGAGAGGCGGTTTGCGTA
TTGGGCGCTCTTCCGCTTCCTCGCTCACTGACTCGCTGCGCTCGGTCGTTCGGCTGCGGCGAGCGGTATC
AGCTCACTCAAAGGCGGTAATACGGTTATCCACAGAATCAGGGGATAACGCAGGAAAGAACATGTGAGCA
AAAGGCCAGCAAAAGGCCAGGAACCGTAAAAAGGCCGCGTTGCTGGCGTTTTTCCATAGGCTCCGCCCCC
CTGACGAGCATCACAAAAATCGACGCTCAAGTCAGAGGTGGCGAAACCCGACAGGACTATAAAGATACCA
GGCGTTTCCCCCTGGAAGCTCCCTCGTGCGCTCTCCTGTTCCGACCCTGCCGCTTACCGGATACCTGTCC
GCCTTTCTCCCTTCGGGAAGCGTGGCGCTTTCTCATAGCTCACGCTGTAGGTATCTCAGTTCGGTGTAGG
TCGTTCGCTCCAAGCTGGGCTGTGTGCACGAACCCCCCGTTCAGCCCGACCGCTGCGCCTTATCCGGTAA
CTATCGTCTTGAGTCCAACCCGGTAAGACACGACTTATCGCCACTGGCAGCAGCCACTGGTAACAGGATT
AGCAGAGCGAGGTATGTAGGCGGTGCTACAGAGTTCTTGAAGTGGTGGCCTAACTACGGCTACACTAGAA
GAACAGTATTTGGTATCTGCGCTCTGCTGAAGCCAGTTACCTTCGGAAAAAGAGTTGGTAGCTCTTGATC
CGGCAAACAAACCACCGCTGGTAGCGGTGGTTTTTTTGTTTGCAAGCAGCAGATTACGCGCAGAAAAAAA
GGATCTCAAGAAGATCCTTTGATCTTTTCTACGGGGTCTGACGCTCAGTGGAACGAAAACTCACGTTAAG
GGATTTTGGTCATGAGATTATCAAAAAGGATCTTCACCTAGATCCTTTTAAATTAAAAATGAAGTTTTAA
ATCAATCTAAAGTATATATGAGTAACCTGAGGCTATGGCAGGGCCTGCCGCCCCGACGTTGGCTGCGAGC
CCTGGGCCTTCACCCGAACTTGGGGGGTGGGGTGGGGAAAAGGAAGAAACGCGGGCGTATTGGCCCCAAT
GGGGTCTCGGTGGGGTATCGACAGAGTGCCAGCCCTGGGACCGAACCCCGCGTTTATGAACAAACGACCC
AACACCGTGCGTTTTATTCTGTCTTTTTATTGCCGTCATAGCGCGGGTTCCTTCCGGTATTGTCTCCTTC
CGTGTTTCAGTTAGCCTCCCCCTAGGGTGGGCGAAGAACTCCAGCATGAGATCCCCGCGCTGGAGGATCA
TCCAGCCGGCGTCCCGGAAAACGATTCCGAAGCCCAACCTTTCATAGAAGGCGGCGGTGGAATCGAAATC
TCGTGATGGCAGGTTGGGCGTCGCTTGGTCGGTCATTTCGAACCCCAGAGTCCCGCTCAGAAGAACTCGT
CAAGAAGGCGATAGAAGGCGATGCGCTGCGAATCGGGAGCGGCGATACCGTAAAGCACGAGGAAGCGGTC
AGCCCATTCGCCGCCAAGCTCTTCAGCAATATCACGGGTAGCCAACGCTATGTCCTGATAGCGGTCCGCC
ACACCCAGCCGGCCACAGTCGATGAATCCAGAAAAGCGGCCATTTTCCACCATGATATTCGGCAAGCAGG
CATCGCCATGAGTCACGACGAGATCCTCGCCGTCGGGCATGCTCGCCTTGAGCCTGGCGAACAGTTCGGC
TGGCGCGAGCCCCTGATGCTCTTCGTCCAGATCATCCTGATCGACAAGACCGGCTTCCATCCGAGTACGT
GCTCGCTCGATGCGATGTTTCGCTTGGTGGTCGAATGGGCAGGTAGCCGGATCAAGCGTATGCAGCCGCC
GCATTGCATCAGCCATGATGGATACTTTCTCGGCAGGAGCAAGGTGAGATGACAGGAGATCCTGCCCCGG
CACTTCGCCCAATAGCAGCCAGTCCCTTCCCGCTTCAGTGACAACGTCGAGCACAGCTGCGCAAGGAACG
CCCGTCGTGGCCAGCCACGATAGCCGCGCTGCCTCGTCTTGCAGTTCATTCAGGGCACCGGACAGGTCGG
TCTTGACAAAAAGAACCGGGCGCCCCTGCGCTGACAGCCGGAACACGGCGGCATCAGAGCAGCCGATTGT
CTGTTGTGCCCAGTCATAGCCGAATAGCCTCTCCACCCAAGCGGCCGGAGAACCTGCGTGCAATCCATCT
TGTTCAATCATACTCTTCCTTTTTCAATATTATTGAAGCATTTATCAGGGTTATTGTCTCATGAGCGGAT
ACATATTTGAATGTATTTAGAAAAATAAACAAATAGGGGTTCCGCGCACATTTCCCCGAAAAGTGCCACC
TGAACGAAGCATCTGTGCTTCATTTTGTAGAACAAAAATGCAACGCGAGAGCGCTAATTTTTCAAACAAA
GAATCTGAGCTGCATTTTTACAGAACAGAAATGCAACGCGAAAGCGCTATTTTACCAACGAAGAATCTGT
GCTTCATTTTTGTAAAACAAAAATGCAACGCGAGAGCGCTAATTTTTCAAACAAAGAATCTGAGCTGCAT
TTTTACAGAACAGAAATGCAACGCGAGAGCGCTATTTTACCAACAAAGAATCTATACTTCTTTTTTGTTC
TACAAAAATGCATCCCGAGAGCGCTATTTTTCTAACAAAGCATCTTAGATTACTTTTTTTCTCCTTTGTG
CGCTCTATAATGCAGTCTCTTGATAACTTTTTGCACTGTAGGTCCGTTAAGGTTAGAAGAAGGCTACTTT
GGTGTCTATTTTCTCTTCCATAAAAAAAGCCTGACTCCACTTCCCGCGTTTACTGATTACTAGCGAAGCT
GCGGGTGCATTTTTTCAAGATAAAGGCATCCCCGATTATATTCTATACCGATGTGGATTGCGCATACTTT
GTGAACAGAAAGTGATAGCGTTGATGATTCTTCATTGGTCAGAAAATTATGAACGGTTTCTTCTATTTTG
TCTCTATATACTACGTATAGGAAATGTTTACATTTTCGTATTGTTTTCGATTCACTCTATGAATAGTTCT
TACTACAATTTTTTTGTCTAAAGAGTAATACTAGAGATAAACATAAAAAATGTAGAGGTCGAGTTTAGAT
GCAAGTTCAAGGAGCGAAAGGTGGATGGGTAGGTTATATAGGGATATAGCACAGAGATATATAGCAAAGA
GATACTTTTGAGCAATGTTTGTGGAAGCGGTATTCGCAATATTTTAGTAGCTCGTTACAGTCCGGTGCGT
TTTTGGTTTTTTGAAAGTGCGTCTTCAGAGCGCTTTTGGTTTTCAAAAGCGCTCTGAAGTTCCTATACTT
TCTAGAGAATAGGAACTTCGGAATAGGAACTTCAAAGCGTTTCCGAAAACGAGCGCTTCCGAAAATGCAA
CGCGAGCTGCGCACATACAGCTCACTGTTCACGTCGCACCTATATCTGCGTGTTGCCTGTATATATATAT
ACATGAGAAGAACGGCATAGTGCGTGTTTATGCTTAAATGCGTACTTATATGCGTCTATTTATGTAGGAT
GAAAGGTAGTCTAGTACCTCCTGTGATATTATCCCATTCCATGCGGGGTATCGTATGCTTCCTTCAGCAC
TACCCTTTAGCTGTTCTATATGCTGCCACTCCTCAATTGGATTAGTCTCATCCTTCAATGCTATCATTTC
CTTTGATATTGGATCATACTAAGAAACCATTATTATCATGACATTAACCTATAAAAATAGGCGTATCACG
AGGCCCTTTCGTCTCGCGCGTTTCGGTGATGACGGTGAAAACCTCTGACACATGCAGCTCCCGGAGACGG
TCACAGCTTGTCTGTAAGCGGATGCCGGGAGCAGACAAGCCCGTCAGGGCGCGTCAGCGGGTGTTGGCGG
GTGTCGGGGCTGGCTTAACTATGCGGCATCAGAGCAGATTGTACTGAGAGTGCACCATAGATCAACGACA
TTACTATATATATAATATAGGAAGCATTTAATAGAACAGCATCGTAATATATGTGTACTTTGCAGTTATG
ACGCCAGATGGCAGTAGTGGAAGATATTCTTTATTGAAAAATAGCTTGTCACCTTACGTACAATCTTGAT
CCGGAGCTTTTCTTTTTTTGCCGATTAAGAATTAATTCGGTCGAAAAAAGAAAAGGAGAGGGCCAAGAGG
GAGGGCATTGGTGACTATTGAGCACGTGAGTATACGTGATTAAGCACACAAAGGCAGCTTGGAGTATGTC
TGTTATTAATTTCACAGGTAGTTCTGGTCCATTGGTGAAAGTTTGCGGCTTGCAGAGCACAGAGGCCGCA
GAATGTGCTCTAGATTCCGATGCTGACTTGCTGGGTATTATATGTGTGCCCAATAGAAAGAGAACAATTG
ACCCGGTTATTGCAAGGAAAATTTCAAGTCTTGTAAAAGCATATAAAAATAGTTCAGGCACTCCGAAATA
CTTGGTTGGCGTGTTTCGTAATCAACCTAAGGAGGATGTTTTGGCTCTGGTCAATGATTACGGCATTGAT
ATCGTCCAACTGCATGGAGATGAGTCGTGGCAAGAATACCAAGAGTTCCTCGGTTTGCCAGTTATTAAAA
GACTCGTATTTCCAAAAGACTGCAACATACTACTCAGTGCAGCTTCACAGAAACCTCATTCGTTTATTCC
CTTGTTTGATTCAGAAGCAGGTGGGACAGGTGAACTTTTGGATTGGAACTCGATTTCTGACTGGGTTGGA
AGGCAAGAGAGCCCCGAAAGCTTACATTTTATGTTAGCTGGTGGACTGACGCCAGAAAATGTTGGTGATG
CGCTTAGATTAAATGGCGTTATTGGTGTTGATGTAAGCGGAGGTGTGGAGACAAATGGTGTAAAAGACTC
TAACAAAATAGCAAATTTCGTCAAAAATGCTAAGAAATAGGTTATTACTGAGTAGTATTTATTTAAGTAT
TGTTTGTGCACTTGCCGATCTATGCGGTGTGAAATACCGCACAGATGCGTAAGGAGAAAATACCGCATCA
GGAAATTGTAAGCGTTAATATTTTGTTAAAATTCGCGTTAAATTTTTGTTAAATCAGCTCATTTTTTAAC
CAATAGGCCGAAATCGGCAAAATCCCTTATAAATCAAAAGAATAGACCGAGATAGGGT
[37 nt withheld, positions 7199-7235]
AAAGAACGTGGACTCCAACGTCAAAGG
[49 nt withheld, positions 7263-7311]
T
[91 nt withheld, positions 7313-7403]
G
[124 nt withheld, positions 7405-7528]
CCATTCGCCATTCAGGCTGCGCAACTGTTGGGAAGGGCGAT
Features (pLannotate 1.2.2; 23 found; start..end, strand, type, name):
     30..734     +  promoter       ADH1 promoter: S. cerevisiae ADH1; promoter for alcohol dehydrogenase 1
    762..1202    +  CDS            GAL4 DNA binding domain: DNA binding domain of the GAL4 transcriptional activator; Saccharomyces cerevisiae GAL4 (truncated)
   1213..1231    +  promoter       T7 promoter: promoter for bacteriophage T7 RNA polymerase
   1604..1651    +  terminator     T7 terminator: transcription terminator for bacteriophage T7 RNA polymerase
   1678..1865    +  terminator     ADH1 terminator: S. cerevisiae ADH1; transcription terminator for the S. cerevisiae alcohol dehydrogenase 1 (ADH1) gene
   1913..1929    -  protein_bind   lac operator: The lac repressor binds to the lac operator to inhibit transcription in E. coli. This inhibition can be relieved by adding lactose or isopropyl-β-D-thiogalactopyranoside (IPTG). lac repressor encoded by lacI
   1937..1967    -  promoter       lac promoter: promoter for the E. coli lac operon
   1982..2003    -  protein_bind   CAP binding site: CAP binding activates transcription in the presence of cAMP. E. coli catabolite activator protein
   2016..2108    -  CDS            lacI (fragment): lac repressor; lacI; The lac repressor binds to the lac operator to inhibit transcription in E. coli. This inhibition can be relieved by adding lactose or isopropyl-β-D-thiogalactopyranoside (IPTG).
   2291..2879    -  rep_origin     ori: high-copy-number ColE1/pMB1/pBR322/pUC origin of replication
   3101..3117    +  polyA_signal   bGH poly(A) signal (fragment): bovine growth hormone polyadenylation signal
   3208..3255    -  polyA_signal   HSV TK poly(A) signal: herpes simplex virus thymidine kinase polyadenylation signal (Cole and Stacy, 1985)
   3314..3466    -  CDS            ble (fragment): BLE_KLEPN - Experimental evidence at protein level: Swiss-Prot protein existence level 1. Binding protein with a strong affinity to the bleomycin family of antibiotics. Binds to CL990; an antimitotic-antibiotic compound. From Klebsiella pneumoniae.
   3487..4281    -  CDS            NeoR/KanR: aminoglycoside phosphotransferase from Tn5; aph(3')-II (or nptII); confers resistance to neomycin, kanamycin, and G418 (Geneticin®)
   4282..4386    -  promoter       AmpR promoter: bla
   4413..5755    -  rep_origin     2μ ori: yeast 2μ plasmid origin of replication
   5823..5858    +  CDS            rop (fragment): Rop protein, which maintains plasmids at low copy number; rop
   5960..6009    +  misc_feature   bom (fragment): basis of mobility region from pBR322
   6148..6295    +  promoter       TRP1 promoter: S. cerevisiae TRP1
   6296..6970    +  CDS            TRP1: phosphoribosylanthranilate isomerase, required for tryptophan biosynthesis; S. cerevisiae TRP1; yeast auxotrophic marker
   7021..7072    +  misc_feature   bom (fragment): basis of mobility region from pBR322
   7100..7528    -  rep_origin     f1 ori (sequence partly withheld): f1 bacteriophage origin of replication; arrow indicates direction of (+) strand synthesis
   7532..29      -  CDS            lacZα (fragment) (across the origin): LacZα fragment of β-galactosidase; lacZ fragment
