[The description below was written by a language model from this plasmid's Addgene catalogue record and pLannotate feature annotations shown in this document.]
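Description:
pTL86 is a yeast two-hybrid bait plasmid built on the pGBKT7 backbone, a yeast expression shuttle vector. In E. coli it replicates from a high-copy ColE1/pUC-type origin and is selected with kanamycin through the Tn5 NeoR/KanR aminoglycoside phosphotransferase gene, which is driven by a bacterial AmpR (bla) promoter. In Saccharomyces cerevisiae it is maintained episomally by the 2μ origin and selected through the TRP1 auxotrophic marker, expressed from its own promoter, in tryptophan-deficient strains. An f1 origin is also present, along with short remnants of lac, rop, bom, ble and poly(A) elements that appear to be backbone carry-over rather than functional parts.

The expression cassette consists of the yeast ADH1 promoter driving the GAL4 DNA-binding domain, followed by a T7 promoter, the cloning region, a T7 terminator and the ADH1 terminator. The catalogue lists the insert as Si514773966 from Setaria italica (foxtail millet). The automated feature table does not annotate it, but the unannotated gap of a few hundred nucleotides between the T7 promoter and T7 terminator is where it would be expected to sit, presumably in frame with the GAL4 DNA-binding domain. The record does not state the insert's exact boundaries, protein identity or cloning method. The T7 promoter in this position generally allows in vitro transcription and translation of the insert without the GAL4 domain.

In a two-hybrid assay, such a bait fusion is co-expressed with a GAL4 activation-domain prey, and interaction reconstitutes GAL4 activity at reporter genes. The associated publication concerns the host-target binding range of a conserved blast fungus effector, which suggests that this plasmid was used to test a Setaria host protein for effector binding.
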