Addgene plasmid #168320: pTL86
Purpose: pGBKT7 yeast two-hybrid plasmid
Depositing lab: Sophien Kamoun. Depositing organization: Sainsbury Laboratory, Norwich. Publication: A single amino acid polymorphism in a conserved effector of the multihost blast fungus pathogen expands host-target binding spectrum. Bentham AR, Petit-Houdenot Y, Win J, Chuma I, Terauchi R, Banfield MJ, Kamoun S, Langner T. PLoS Pathog. 2021 Nov 10;17(11):e1009957. doi: 10.1371/journal.ppat.1009957. eCollection 2021 Nov. PubMed 34758051.
Backbone
  Vector backbone: pGBKT7
  Vector type: Yeast Expression
Growth in bacteria
  Bacterial resistance: Kanamycin, 50 μg/mL
  Growth temperature: 37°C
  Growth strain: DH5alpha
  Copy number: High Copy
Gene/Insert
  Gene/Insert name: Si514773966
  Species: Setaria italica
  Cloning method: Unknown
Terms and licenses: Academic/Nonprofit Terms; Industry Terms: Not Available to Industry
How to cite: pTL86 was a gift from Sophien Kamoun (Addgene plasmid # 168320 ; http://n2t.net/addgene:168320 ; RRID:Addgene_168320)
