>Addgene plasmid #168320 | pTL86 | depositor partial sequence | sequence record 326420 | insert
GAATTCAGCAAGAAAATTGTGATCAAAGCCGATCTGGTGGGCAATGCCTGCATGAGCGATATTCTGAGCG
TGGTGGCCACCCTGCAGGGCATTAAAAGCATGGACATCGACGCCGATAAATGCACCCTGACCGTGGTGGG
TACCGCAGATCCGGTGCGCATTGCCCAGCGCCTGAAGAAGAAATGCTTTGCCGCCACCATCGTGAGCGTG
GCCGATGATAAGCCGAAACCGCCGGAACCGAAAAAAGACACCTGCAAAGAGGTGTGCGAAAAATAAGGAT
CC
